>Addgene plasmid #11712 | V516 pLP-dMyc - Acceptor | depositor full sequence | sequence record 7044 | Author sequence
TAGTTATTAATAGTAATCAATTACGGGGTCATTAGTTCATAGCCCATATATGGAGTTCCGCGTTACATAA
CTTACGGTAAATGGCCCGCCTGGCTGACCGCCCAACGACCCCCGCCCATTGACGTCAATAATGACGTATG
TTCCCATAGTAACGCCAATAGGGACTTTCCATTGACGTCAATGGGTGGAGTATTTACGGTAAACTGCCCA
CTTGGCAGTACATCAAGTGTATCATATGCCAAGTACGCCCCCTATTGACGTCAATGACGGTAAATGGCCC
GCCTGGCATTATGCCCAGTACATGACCTTATGGGACTTTCCTACTTGGCAGTACATCTACGTATTAGTCA
TCGCTATTACCATGGTGATGCGGTTTTGGCAGTACATCAATGGGCGTGGATAGCGGTTTGACTCACGGGG
ATTTCCAAGTCTCCACCCCATTGACGTCAATGGGAGTTTGTTTTGGCACCAAAATCAACGGGACTTTCCA
AAATGTCGTAACAACTCCGCCCCATTGACGCAAATGGGCGGTAGGCGTGTACGGTGGGAGGTCTATATAA
GCAGAGCTGGTTTAGTGAACCGTCAGATCCGCTAGCCACCATGGAGCAGAAGCTGATCAGCGAGGAGGAC
CTGGGCGGCGAGCAGAAGCTGATCAGCGAGGAGGACCTGCAAGCTTCGATAACTTCGTATAGCATACATT
ATACGAAGTTATAGATCCAATATTATTGAAGCATTTATCAGGGTTATTGTCTCATGAGCGGATACATATT
TGAATGTATTTAGAAAAATAAACAAATAGGGGTTCCGCGCACATTTCCCCGAAAAGTGCCACCTGACGTG
GATCCACCGGATCTAGATAACTGATCATAATCAGCCATACCACATTTGTAGAGGTTTTACTTGCTTTAAA
AAACCTCCCACACCTCCCCCTGAACCTGAAACATAAAATGAATGCAATTGTTGTTGTTAACTTGTTTATT
GCAGCTTATAATGGTTACAAATAAAGCAATAGCATCACAAATTTCACAAATAAAGCATTTTTTTCACTGC
ATTCTAGTTGTGGTTTGTCCAAACTCATCAATGTATCTTAAGGCGTAAATTGTAAGCGTTAATATTTTGT
TAAAATTCGCGTTAAATTTTTGTTAAATCAGCTCATTTTTTAACCAATAGGCCGAAATCGGCAAAATCCC
TTATAAATCAAAAGAATAGACCGAGATAGGGT
[37 nt withheld, positions 1223-1259]
AAAGAACGTGGACTCCAACGTCAAAGG
[49 nt withheld, positions 1287-1335]
T
[91 nt withheld, positions 1337-1427]
G
[124 nt withheld, positions 1429-1552]
CAGGTGGCACTTTTCGGGGAAATGTGCGCGGAACCCCTATTTGTTTATTTTTCTAAATACATTCAAATAT
GTATCCGCTCATGAGACAATAACCCTGATAAATGCTTCAATAATATTGAAAAAGGAAGAGTCCTGAGGCG
GAAAGAACCAGCTGTGGAATGTGTGTCAGTTAGGGTGTGGAAAGTCCCCAGGCTCCCCAGCAGGCAGAAG
TATGCAAAGCATGCATCTCAATTAGTCAGCAACCAGGTGTGGAAAGTCCCCAGGCTCCCCAGCAGGCAGA
AGTATGCAAAGCATGCATCTCAATTAGTCAGCAACCATAGTCCCGCCCCTAACTCCGCCCATCCCGCCCC
TAACTCCGCCCAGTTCCGCCCATTCTCCGCCCCATGGCTGACTAATTTTTTTTATTTATGCAGAGGCCGA
GGCCGCCTCGGCCTCTGAGCTATTCCAGAAGTAGTGAGGAGGCTTTTTTGGAGGCCTAGGCTTTTGCAAA
GATCGATCAAGAGACAGGATGAGGATCGTTTCGCATGATTGAACAAGATGGATTGCACGCAGGTTCTCCG
GCCGCTTGGGTGGAGAGGCTATTCGGCTATGACTGGGCACAACAGACAATCGGCTGCTCTGATGCCGCCG
TGTTCCGGCTGTCAGCGCAGGGGCGCCCGGTTCTTTTTGTCAAGACCGACCTGTCCGGTGCCCTGAATGA
ACTGCAAGACGAGGCAGCGCGGCTATCGTGGCTGGCCACGACGGGCGTTCCTTGCGCAGCTGTGCTCGAC
GTTGTCACTGAAGCGGGAAGGGACTGGCTGCTATTGGGCGAAGTGCCGGGGCAGGATCTCCTGTCATCTC
ACCTTGCTCCTGCCGAGAAAGTATCCATCATGGCTGATGCAATGCGGCGGCTGCATACGCTTGATCCGGC
TACCTGCCCATTCGACCACCAAGCGAAACATCGCATCGAGCGAGCACGTACTCGGATGGAAGCCGGTCTT
GTCGATCAGGATGATCTGGACGAAGAGCATCAGGGGCTCGCGCCAGCCGAACTGTTCGCCAGGCTCAAGG
CGAGCATGCCCGACGGCGAGGATCTCGTCGTGACCCATGGCGATGCCTGCTTGCCGAATATCATGGTGGA
AAATGGCCGCTTTTCTGGATTCATCGACTGTGGCCGGCTGGGTGTGGCGGACCGCTATCAGGACATAGCG
TTGGCTACCCGTGATATTGCTGAAGAGCTTGGCGGCGAATGGGCTGACCGCTTCCTCGTGCTTTACGGTA
TCGCCGCTCCCGATTCGCAGCGCATCGCCTTCTATCGCCTTCTTGACGAGTTCTTCTGAGCGGGACTCTG
GGGTTCGAAATGACCGACCAAGCGACGCCCAACCTGCCATCACGAGATTTCGATTCCACCGCCGCCTTCT
ATGAAAGGTTGGGCTTCGGAATCGTTTTCCGGGACGCCGGCTGGATGATCCTCCAGCGCGGGGATCTCAT
GCTGGAGTTCTTCGCCCACCCTAGGGGGAGGCTAACTGAAACACGGAAGGAGACAATACCGGAAGGAACC
CGCGCTATGACGGCAATAAAAAGACAGAATAAAACGCACGGTGTTGGGTCGTTTGTTCATAAACGCGGGG
TTCGGTCCCAGGGCTGGCACTCTGTCGATACCCCACCGAGACCCCATTGGGGCCAATACGCCCGCGTTTC
TTCCTTTTCCCCACCCCACCCCCCAAGTTCGGGTGAAGGCCCAGGGCTCGCAGCCAACGTCGGGGCGGCA
GGCCCTGCCATAGCCTCAGGTTACTCATATATACTTTAGATTGATTTAAAACTTCATTTTTAATTTAAAA
GGATCTAGGTGAAGATCCTTTTTGATAATCTCATGACCAAAATCCCTTAACGTGAGTTTTCGTTCCACTG
AGCGTCAGACCCCGTAGAAAAGATCAAAGGATCTTCTTGAGATCCTTTTTTTCTGCGCGTAATCTGCTGC
TTGCAAACAAAAAAACCACCGCTACCAGCGGTGGTTTGTTTGCCGGATCAAGAGCTACCAACTCTTTTTC
CGAAGGTAACTGGCTTCAGCAGAGCGCAGATACCAAATACTGTCCTTCTAGTGTAGCCGTAGTTAGGCCA
CCACTTCAAGAACTCTGTAGCACCGCCTACATACCTCGCTCTGCTAATCCTGTTACCAGTGGCTGCTGCC
AGTGGCGATAAGTCGTGTCTTACCGGGTTGGACTCAAGACGATAGTTACCGGATAAGGCGCAGCGGTCGG
GCTGAACGGGGGGTTCGTGCACACAGCCCAGCTTGGAGCGAACGACCTACACCGAACTGAGATACCTACA
GCGTGAGCTATGAGAAAGCGCCACGCTTCCCGAAGGGAGAAAGGCGGACAGGTATCCGGTAAGCGGCAGG
GTCGGAACAGGAGAGCGCACGAGGGAGCTTCCAGGGGGAAACGCCTGGTATCTTTATAGTCCTGTCGGGT
TTCGCCACCTCTGACTTGAGCGTCGATTTTTGTGATGCTCGTCAGGGGGGCGGAGCCTATGGAAAAACGC
CAGCAACGCGGCCTTTTTACGGTTCCTGGCCTTTTGCTGGCCTTTTGCTCACATGTTCTTTCCTGCGTTA
TCCCCTGATTCTGTGGATAACCGTATTACCGCCATGCAT
Features (pLannotate 1.2.2; 14 found; start..end, strand, type, name):
     61..364     +  enhancer       CMV enhancer: human cytomegalovirus immediate early enhancer
    365..568     +  promoter       CMV promoter: human cytomegalovirus (CMV) immediate early promoter
    679..712     +  protein_bind   loxP: Cre-mediated recombination occurs in the 8-bp core sequence (GCATACAT). Cre recombinase
    718..809     -  promoter       AmpR promoter (fragment): bla
    862..946     +  CDS            large T antigen (fragment): large T antigen from SV40 (simian virus 40)
    969..1090    +  polyA_signal   SV40 poly(A) signal: SV40 polyadenylation signal
   1124..1552    -  rep_origin     f1 ori (sequence partly withheld): f1 bacteriophage origin of replication; arrow indicates direction of (+) strand synthesis
   1579..1683    +  promoter       AmpR promoter: bla
   1685..2042    +  promoter       SV40 promoter: SV40 enhancer and early promoter
   2077..2871    +  CDS            NeoR/KanR: aminoglycoside phosphotransferase from Tn5; aph(3')-II (or nptII); confers resistance to neomycin, kanamycin, and G418 (Geneticin®)
   2892..3044    +  CDS            ble (fragment): BLE_KLEPN - Experimental evidence at protein level: Swiss-Prot protein existence level 1. Binding protein with a strong affinity to the bleomycin family of antibiotics. Binds to CL990; an antimitotic-antibiotic compound. From Klebsiella pneumoniae.
   3103..3150    +  polyA_signal   HSV TK poly(A) signal: herpes simplex virus thymidine kinase polyadenylation signal (Cole and Stacy, 1985)
   3241..3257    -  polyA_signal   bGH poly(A) signal (fragment): bovine growth hormone polyadenylation signal
   3479..4067    +  rep_origin     ori: high-copy-number ColE1/pMB1/pBR322/pUC origin of replication
