[The description below was written by a language model from this plasmid's Addgene catalogue record and pLannotate feature annotations shown in this document.]
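Description:
V516 pLP-dMyc - Acceptor is an empty 4,181 bp mammalian expression backbone that serves as a Cre/lox acceptor vector in the Creator Splice system, a version of the Creator recombination cloning platform modified with splice sites to improve expression for proteomics work. It carries no insert. Instead, a gene of interest is brought in from a compatible donor plasmid by Cre-mediated recombination at the vector's single loxP site. The record does not name a parental backbone. In bacteria the plasmid replicates from a high-copy ColE1/pUC-type origin and is selected with kanamycin, and an f1 origin is also present for single-stranded DNA production.

The expression unit consists of the human CMV immediate-early enhancer and promoter, followed about a hundred bases downstream by loxP and then an SV40 polyadenylation signal. The catalogue lists a 2xMyc tag positioned N-terminally on the backbone. The feature table does not annotate it, but it would be expected to lie between the promoter and loxP so that recombined coding sequences are expressed as double-Myc fusions. The splice elements implied by the system's name are likewise not annotated. A short reverse-oriented bla promoter fragment sits just after loxP; in Creator-type acceptors a bacterial promoter at this position typically drives a donor-borne selection marker after recombination, although the record does not say so explicitly. A NeoR/KanR cassette under tandem bacterial (bla) and SV40 early promoters, terminated by the HSV TK poly(A) signal, confers kanamycin resistance in E. coli and G418 resistance in mammalian cells. The small SV40 large T, ble and bGH poly(A) fragment annotations are probably remnants or partial matches rather than functional parts.
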