Addgene plasmid #11712: V516 pLP-dMyc - Acceptor
Purpose: (Empty Backbone)
Depositing lab: Tony Pawson. Depositing organization: Sinai Health System. Publication: Modification of the Creator recombination system for proteomics applications--improved expression by addition of splice sites. Colwill K, Wells CD, Elder K, Goudreault M, Hersi K, Kulkarni S, Hardy WR, Pawson T, Morin GB. BMC Biotechnol. 2006 Mar 6;6:13. doi: 10.1186/1472-6750-6-13. PubMed 16519801.
Backbone
  Vector backbone: NA
  Backbone size (bp): 4181
  Vector type: Mammalian Expression, Cre/Lox ; Acceptor vector
Growth in bacteria
  Bacterial resistance: Kanamycin, 50 μg/mL
  Growth temperature: 37°C
  Growth strain: DH5alpha
  Copy number: High Copy
Gene/Insert
  Gene/Insert name: None
  Tag / fusion protein: 2xMyc (N terminal on backbone)
  Cloning method: Restriction Enzyme
  Sequencing primers: 5′ CMV-F
Terms and licenses: Academic/Nonprofit Terms; Industry Terms
Depositor comments: Acceptor vector for the Creator Splice system.
How to cite: V516 pLP-dMyc - Acceptor was a gift from Tony Pawson (Addgene plasmid # 11712 ; http://n2t.net/addgene:11712 ; RRID:Addgene_11712)
