>Addgene plasmid #11712 | V516 pLP-dMyc - Acceptor | addgene partial sequence | sequence record 18393 | CMV-F 5'-CGCAAATGGGCGGTAGGCGTG-3'
TGACCGTCAGATCCGCTAGCCACCATGGAGCAGAAGCTGATCAGCGAGGAGGACCTGGGCGGCGAGCAGA
AGCTGATCAGCGAGGAGGACCTGCAAGCTTCGATAACTTCGTATAGCATACATTATACGAAGTTATAGAT
CCAATATTATTGAAGCATTTATCAGGGTTATTGTCTCATGAGCGGATACATATTTGAATGTATTTAGAAA
AATAAACAAATAGGGGTTCCGCGCACATTTCCCCGAAAAGTGCCACCTGACGTGGATCCACCGGATCTAG
ATAACTGATCATAATCAGCCATACCACATTTGTAGAGGTTTTACTTGCTTTAAAAAACCTCCCACACCTC
CCCCTGAACCTGAAACATAAAATGAATGCAATTGTTGTTGTTAACTTGTTTATTGCAGCTTATAATGGTT
ACAAATAAAGCAATAGCATCACAAATTTCACAAATAAAGCATTTTTTTCACTGCATTCTAGTTGTGGTTT
GTCCAAACTCATCAATGTATCTTAAGGCGTAAATTGTAAGCGTTAATATTTTGTTAAAATTCGCGTTAAA
TTTTTGTTAAATCAGCTCATTTTTTAACCAATAGGCCGAAATCGGCAAAATCCCTTATAAATCAAAAGAA
TAGACCGAGATAGGGT
[37 nt withheld, positions 647-683]
AAAGAACGTGGACTCCAACGTCAAAGGGCGAAAAACCGTC
